>Addgene plasmid #225512 | pGCS-3xHA-TMEM230 | addgene full sequence | sequence record 443325 | Addgene NGS Result
TTGAGATCCTTTTTTTCTGCGCGTAATCTGCTGCTTGCAAACAAAAAAACCACCGCTACCAGCGGTGGTT
TGTTTGCCGGATCAAGAGCTACCAACTCTTTTTCCGAAGGTAACTGGCTTCAGCAGAGCGCAGATACCAA
ATACTGTTCTTCTAGTGTAGCCGTAGTTAGGCCACCACTTCAAGAACTCTGTAGCACCGCCTACATACCT
CGCTCTGCTAATCCTGTTACCAGTGGCTGCTGCCAGTGGCGATAAGTCGTGTCTTACCGGGTTGGACTCA
AGACGATAGTTACCGGATAAGGCGCAGCGGTCGGGCTGAACGGGGGGTTCGTGCACACAGCCCAGCTTGG
AGCGAACGACCTACACCGAACTGAGATACCTACAGCGTGAGCTATGAGAAAGCGCCACGCTTCCCGAAGG
GAGAAAGGCGGACAGGTATCCGGTAAGCGGCAGGGTCGGAACAGGAGAGCGCACGAGGGAGCTTCCAGGG
GGAAACGCCTGGTATCTTTATAGTCCTGTCGGGTTTCGCCACCTCTGACTTGAGCGTCGATTTTTGTGAT
GCTCGTCAGGGGGGCGGAGCCTATGGAAAAACGCCAGCAACGCGGCCTTTTTACGGTTCCTGGCCTTTTG
CTGGCCTTTTGCTCACATGTTCTTTCCTGCGTTATCCCCTGATTCTGTGGATAACCGTATTACCGCCTTT
GAGTGAGCTGATACCGCTCGCCGCAGCCGAACGACCGAGCGCAGCGAGTCAGTGAGCGAGGAAGCGGAAG
AGCGCCCAATACGCAAACCGCCTCTCCCCGCGCGTTGGCCGATTCATTAATGCAGCTGGCACGACAGGTT
TCCCGACTGGAAAGCGGGCAGTGAGCGCAACGCAATTAATGTGAGTTAGCTCACTCATTAGGCACCCCAG
GCTTTACACTTTATGCTCCCGGCTCGTATGTTGTGTGGAATTGTGAGCGGATAACAATTTCACACAGGAA
ACAGCTATGACCATGATTACGCCAAGCGCGCAATTAACCCTCACTAAAGGGAACAAAAGCTGGGTACCGG
GCCCAATGCATTGGCGCCGCGGCCGCGAATTAAAAAACCTCCCACACCTCCCCCTGAACCTGAAACATAA
AATGAATGCAATTGTTGTTGTTAACTTGTTTATTGCAGCTTATAATGGTTACAAATAAAGCAATAGCATC
ACAAATTTCACAAATAAAGCATTTTTTTCACTGCATTCTAGTTGTGGTTTGTCCAAACTCATCAATGTAT
CTTATCATGTCTGGATCTACGTAATACGACTCACTATAGTTCTAGAACCACTTTGTACAAGAAAGCTGGG
TCACTAGTCATCAAAGTCTGGAATGTCATCATAGGAGTAACCACGGTAGCCTTTGGATGCATAGTAAGCG
ATGCGCAGGTGGTAAAATCCGGGTAGGAACACCAGAATGCCAATGATCAGCACTGGAACGGCCCGGTCTG
CCCCCCCTTTGCTGATGTAGCCTGACAGCAGGAGGGAGCCTATAATAATGAGAAAGGCGCCAATCAAAAA
CAGCACAGTGGCAAGTGCGATGGCCTTATAAGGGATCTTAGGAGGGGTTTTCTTAAACTGAAGGTCAATG
TAGCCATCGTCTGTGCTGGAGAGCCTTGAATATTTCACTTTACTACTGGGGATTCCAGTAGCCAGGTTGG
TACGGGACGGCATCATGGAGCCTGCTTTTTTGTACAAACTTGTTGGCCGGCCAGCGTAGTCTGGTACATC
ATAAGGGTATGCATAGTCAGGTACGTCATAAGGATAAGCGTAATCTGGAACATCGTATGGGTACATGGAT
CCTGCAAAAAGAACAAGTAGCTTGTATTCTATAGTGTCACCTAAATCAAGCTTGCTCCGACGTCCCCAGG
CAGAATGGCGGTTCCCTAAACGAGCATTGCTTATATAGACCTCCCATTAGGCACGCCTACCGCCCATTTA
CGTCAATGGAACGCCCATTTGCGTCATTGCCCCTCCCCATTGACGTCAATGGGGATGTACTTGGCAGCCA
TCGCGGGCCATTTACCGCCATTGACGTCAATGGGAGTACTGCCAATGTACCCTGGCGTACTTCCAATAGT
AATGTACTTGCCAAGTTACTATTAATAGATATTGATGTACTGCCAAGTGGGCCATTTACCGTCATTGACG
TCAATAGGGGGCGTGAGAACGGATATGAATGGGCAATGAGCCATCCCATTGACGTCAATGGTGGGTGGTC
CTATTGACGTCAATGGGCATTGAGCCAGGCGGGCCATTTACCGTAATTGACGTCAATGGGGGAGGCGCCA
TATACGTCAATAGGACCGCCCATATGACGTCAATAGGAAAGACCATATATAGAGACCATTGACGTCAATG
GGGGAGTGGCTATGGGCGGTATTAGGAAGCCCCATATATGGTATATGGGACCGCCCATTGGGAGGGGCTA
TCTACGTCAATAGGAAAACCCATATATGGAATACTATATGGCATAGGGCCAATACATAGTATTGAACCTG
GCCAATAGCCATATTGGCATAGGGCCATATTGGATATTGCCTATATATTGATCCTGGCATATAGCCAATA
TGGCCGCCATTATTGGCACCATGCCAATTCAATATGGCGGACTTGGCACAGGGCCAAGACCCCTCCTCAA
ACTTGGCACCGTGCCAAGTAGACCCCTCCCCAGTTGGCACAGTGCCAGGTCCGCCATATTGAATTGGCAT
GGTGCCAAGTCCGCCATATTGAATTGGCTGGGGTCCAGATCCACCATATTGAATTGGCACGAGTCCATAT
ACGCCATATTGAATTGGCACAGGTCCAGATCCACCATATTGAATTGGCATGAGTCCATATACGCCATATT
GAATTGGCGGTCGACTGGCGTAATAGCGAAGAGGCCCGCACCGATCGCCCTTCCCAACAGTTGCGCAGCC
TGAATGGCGAATGGG
[124 nt withheld, positions 2956-3079]
C
[91 nt withheld, positions 3081-3171]
A
[49 nt withheld, positions 3173-3221]
CCTTTGACGTTGGAGTCCACGTTCTTT
[37 nt withheld, positions 3249-3285]
ACCCTATCTCGGTCTATTCTTTTGATTTATAAGGGATTTTGCCGATTTCGGCCTATTGGTTAAAAAATGA
GCTGATTTAACAAAAATTTAACGCGAATTTTAACAAAATATTAACGCTTACAATTTAGGTGGCACTTTTC
GGGGAAATGTGCGCGGAACCCCTATTTGTTTATTTTTCTAAATACATTCAAATATGTATCCGCTCATGAG
ACAATAACCCTGATAAATGCTTCAATAATATTGAAAAAGGAAGAGTATGAGTATTCAACATTTCCGTGTC
GCCCTTATTCCCTTTTTTGCGGCATTTTGCCTTCCTGTTTTTGCTCACCCAGAAACGCTGGTGAAAGTAA
AAGATGCTGAAGATCAGTTGGGTGCACGAGTGGGTTACATCGAACTGGATCTCAACAGCGGTAAGATCCT
TGAGAGTTTTCGCCCCGAAGAACGTTTTCCAATGATGAGCACTTTTAAAGTTCTGCTATGTGGCGCGGTA
TTATCCCGTATTGACGCCGGGCAAGAGCAACTCGGTCGCCGCATACACTATTCTCAGAATGACTTGGTTG
AGTACTCACCAGTCACAGAAAAGCATCTTACGGATGGCATGACAGTAAGAGAATTATGCAGTGCTGCCAT
AACCATGAGTGATAACACTGCGGCCAACTTACTTCTGACAACGATCGGAGGACCGAAGGAGCTAACCGCT
TTTTTGCACAACATGGGGGATCATGTAACTCGCCTTGATCGTTGGGAACCGGAGCTGAATGAAGCCATAC
CAAACGACGAGCGTGACACCACGATGCCTGTAGCAATGGCAACAACGTTGCGCAAACTATTAACTGGCGA
ACTACTTACTCTAGCTTCCCGGCAACAATTAATAGACTGGATGGAGGCGGATAAAGTTGCAGGACCACTT
CTGCGCTCGGCCCTTCCGGCTGGCTGGTTTATTGCTGATAAATCTGGAGCCGGTGAGCGTGGGTCTCGCG
GTATCATTGCAGCACTGGGGCCAGATGGTAAGCCCTCCCGTATCGTAGTTATCTACACGACGGGGAGTCA
GGCAACTATGGATGAACGAAATAGACAGATCGCTGAGATAGGTGCCTCACTGATTAAGCATTGGTAACTG
TCAGACCAAGTTTACTCATATATACTTTAGATTGATTTAAAACTTCATTTTTAATTTAAAAGGATCTAGG
TGAAGATCCTTTTTGATAATCTCATGACCAAAATCCCTTAACGTGAGTTTTCGTTCCACTGAGCGTCAGA
CCCCGTAGAAAAGATCAAAGGATCTTC
Features (pLannotate 1.2.2; 18 found; start..end, strand, type, name):
      1..589     +  rep_origin     ori: high-copy-number ColE1/pMB1/pBR322/pUC origin of replication
    772..864     +  CDS            lacI (fragment): lac repressor; lacI; The lac repressor binds to the lac operator to inhibit transcription in E. coli. This inhibition can be relieved by adding lactose or isopropyl-β-D-thiogalactopyranoside (IPTG).
    877..898     +  protein_bind   CAP binding site: CAP binding activates transcription in the presence of cAMP. E. coli catabolite activator protein
    913..943     +  promoter       lac promoter: promoter for the E. coli lac operon
    951..967     +  protein_bind   lac operator: The lac repressor binds to the lac operator to inhibit transcription in E. coli. This inhibition can be relieved by adding lactose or isopropyl-β-D-thiogalactopyranoside (IPTG). lac repressor encoded by lacI
   1012..1030    +  promoter       T3 promoter: promoter for bacteriophage T3 RNA polymerase
   1143..1277    +  polyA_signal   SV40 poly(A) signal: SV40 polyadenylation signal
   1282..1299    +  promoter       T7 promoter (fragment): promoter for bacteriophage T7 RNA polymerase
   1307..1331    +  protein_bind   attB2: mutant version of attB; recombination site for the Gateway® BP reaction BP Clonase™
   1337..1696    -  CDS            TMEM230: TM230_HUMAN - Also known as C20orf30. Experimental evidence at protein level: Swiss-Prot protein existence level 1. Involved in trafficking and recycling of synaptic vesicles. From Homo sapiens (Human).
   1699..1723    -  protein_bind   attB1: mutant version of attB; recombination site for the Gateway® BP reaction BP Clonase™
   1797..1813    -  CDS            3xHA (fragment): three tandem HA epitope tags
   1848..1866    -  promoter       SP6 promoter: promoter for bacteriophage SP6 RNA polymerase
   1901..2878    -  promoter       CMV IE94 promoter: enhancer/promoter region of simian cytomegalovirus major immediate early transcription unit IE94
   2885..2951    +  CDS            lacZα (fragment): LacZα fragment of β-galactosidase; lacZ fragment
   2956..3384    +  rep_origin     f1 ori (sequence partly withheld): f1 bacteriophage origin of replication; arrow indicates direction of (+) strand synthesis
   3437..3541    +  promoter       AmpR promoter: bla
   3542..4402    +  CDS            AmpR: β-lactamase; bla; confers resistance to ampicillin, carbenicillin, and related antibiotics
