[The description below was written by a language model from this plasmid's Addgene catalogue record and pLannotate feature annotations shown in this document.]
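Description:
pGCS-3xHA-TMEM230 is a compact (about 4.6 kb) mammalian expression plasmid built on the pCGS backbone, carrying the human TMEM230 open reading frame (also known as C20orf30) with an N-terminal triple-HA epitope tag. It is maintained in E. coli as a high-copy plasmid through a ColE1/pUC-type origin and selected with ampicillin via the β-lactamase gene under its own promoter. An f1 origin is also present. No mammalian selection marker is annotated, so the plasmid appears suited to transient transfection rather than drug-selected stable lines.

The expression cassette lies on the minus strand of the deposited sequence. It is driven by the simian cytomegalovirus IE94 immediate-early enhancer/promoter, followed by an SP6 promoter, the 3xHA coding region (detected by the annotation software only as a fragment), and then TMEM230 flanked by attB1 and attB2 sites. These sites are the scars of the Gateway recombination used to insert the ORF, so the attB1-encoded linker sits between the tag and the protein. An SV40 polyadenylation signal lies downstream of the insert, although the table lists it on the plus strand, opposite to the insert. The SP6 promoter upstream and the T7 (partial) and T3 promoters downstream are CS2-style backbone elements usable for in vitro transcription or sequencing. The lac promoter/operator, CAP site and lacI and lacZα fragments are cloning-vector remnants with no role in mammalian expression.

The record gives the purpose simply as TMEM230 expression. The Swiss-Prot annotation links the protein to trafficking and recycling of synaptic vesicles. The HA tag allows detection or immunoprecipitation with anti-HA reagents, consistent with the associated study mapping human early endosome protein complexes.
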