Addgene plasmid #225512: pGCS-3xHA-TMEM230
Purpose: TMEM230 expression vector
Depositing lab: Wade Harper. Depositing organization: Harvard Medical School. Publication: EndoMAP.v1 charts the structural landscape of human early endosome complexes. Gonzalez-Lozano MA, Schmid EW, Miguel Whelan E, Jiang Y, Paulo JA, Walter JC, Harper JW. Nature. 2025 Jul;643(8070):252-261. doi: 10.1038/s41586-025-09059-y. Epub 2025 May 28. PubMed 40437099.
Backbone
  Vector backbone: pCGS (Addgene #85719)
  Vector type: Mammalian Expression
Growth in bacteria
  Bacterial resistance: Ampicillin, 100 μg/mL
  Growth temperature: 37°C
  Growth strain: DH5alpha
  Copy number: High Copy
Gene/Insert
  Gene/Insert name: TMEM230
  Species: H. sapiens (human)
  Entrez Gene: TMEM230 (a.k.a. C20orf30, HSPC274, dJ1116H23.2.1)
  Tag / fusion protein: 3xHA (N terminal on insert)
  Cloning method: Gateway Cloning
  Sequencing primers: 5′ n/a
Resource information
  A portion of this plasmid was derived from a plasmid made by: Hai-Ning Du, backbone used is Addgene #85719.
Terms and licenses: Academic/Nonprofit Terms; Industry Terms: Not Available to Industry
Depositor comments: Please visit https://doi.org/10.1101/2025.02.07.636106 for bioRxiv preprint.
How to cite: pGCS-3xHA-TMEM230 was a gift from Wade Harper (Addgene plasmid # 225512 ; http://n2t.net/addgene:225512 ; RRID:Addgene_225512)
